>Addgene plasmid #49881 | pCDNA-HA-Rab35S22N | depositor partial sequence | sequence record 74647 | Rab35
GGTACCACCATGTACCCATACGATGTTCCAGATTACGCTTACCCATACGATGTTCCAGATTACGCTTACC
CATACGATGTTCCAGATTACGCTGATGCCCGGGACTACGACCACCTCTTCAAGCTGCTCATCATCGGCGA
CAGCGGTGTGGGCAAGAACAGTTTACTGTTGCGTTTTGCAGACAACACTTTCTCAGGCAGCTACATCACC
ACGATCGGAGTGGATTTCAAGATCCGGACCGTGGAGATCAACGGGGAGAAGGTGAAGCTGCAGATCTGGG
ACACAGCGGGGCAGGAGCGCTTCCGCACCATCACCTCCACGTATTATCGGGGGACCCACGGGGTCATTGT
GGTTTACGACGTCACCAGTGCCGAGTCCTTTGTCAACGTCAAGCGGTGGCTTCACGAAATCAACCAGAAC
TGTGATGATGTGTGCCGAATATTAGTGGGTAATAAGAATGACGACCCTGAGCGGAAGGTGGTGGAGACGG
AAGATGCCTACAAATTCGCCGGGCAGATGGGCATCCAGTTGTTCGAGACCAGCGCCAAGGAGAATGTCAA
CGTGGAAGAGATGTTCAACTGCATCACGGAGCTGGTCCTCCGAGCAAAGAAAGACAACCTGGCAAAACAG
CAGCAGCAACAACAGAACGATGTGGTGAAGCTCACGAAGAACAGTAAACGAAAGAAACGCTGCTGCTAAC
TCGAG
