>Addgene plasmid #49881 | pCDNA-HA-Rab35S22N | addgene partial sequence | sequence record 77304 | CMV-F 5'-CGCAAATGGGCGGTAGGCGTG-3'
CTATATAAGCAGAGCTCTCTGGCTAACTAGAGAACCCACTGCTTACTGGCTTATCGAAATTAATACGACT
CACTATAGGGAGACCCAAGCTGGCTAGCGTTTAAACTTAAGCTTGGTACCACCATGTACCCATACGATGT
TCCAGATTACGCTTACCCATACGATGTTCCAGATTACGCTTACCCATACGATGTTCCAGATTACGCTGAT
GCCCGGGACTACGACCACCTCTTCAAGCTGCTCATCATCGGCGACAGCGGTGTGGGCAAGAACAGTTTAC
TGTTGCGTTTTGCAGACAACACTTTCTCAGGCAGCTACATCACCACGATCGGAGTGGATTTCAAGATCCG
GACCGTGGAGATCAACGGGGAGAAGGTGAAGCTGCAGATCTGGGACACAGCGGGGCAGGAGCGCTTCCGC
ACCATCACCTCCACGTATTATCGGGGGACCCACGGGGTCATTGTGGTTTACGACGTCACCAGTGCCGAGT
CCTTTGTCAACGTCAAGCGGTGGCTTCACGAAATCAACCAGAACTGTGATGATGTGTGCCGAATATTAGT
GGGTAATAAGAATGACGACCCTGAGCGGAAGGTGGTGGAGACGGAAGATGCCTACAAATTCGCCGGGCAG
ATGGGCATCCAGTTGTTCGAGACCAGCGCCAAGGAGAATGTCAACGTGGAAGAGATGTTCAACTGCATCA
CGGAGCTGGTCCTCCGAGCAAAGAAAGACAACCTGGCAAAACAGCAGCAGCAACAACAGAACGATGTGGT
GAAGCTCACGAAGAACAGTAAACGAAAGAAACGCTGCTGCTAACTCGAGTCTAGAGGGCCCGTTTAAACC
CGCTGATCAGCCTCGACTGTGCCTTCTAGTTGCCAGCCATCTGTTGTTTGCCCCTCCCCCGTGCCTTCCT
TGACCCTGGAAGGTGCCACTCCCACTGTCCTTTCCTAATAAAATGAGGAAATTGCATCGCATTGTCTGAG
TAGGTGTCATTCTA
