[The description below was written by a language model from this plasmid's Addgene catalogue record.]
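Description:
pCDNA-HA-Rab35S22N is a mammalian expression plasmid built on the pCDNA3.1+ backbone, about 6.0 kb in total, of which roughly 600 bp is insert. It is maintained in E. coli as a high-copy plasmid under ampicillin selection. It also carries a neomycin resistance marker, so transfected mammalian cells can be selected with G418 if stable expression is wanted. No feature table accompanies the record, so backbone elements beyond those listed in the catalogue fields are not documented here.

The payload is the human RAB35 coding sequence carrying a serine 22 to asparagine substitution, fused at its N terminus to a triple HA epitope tag and transcribed from the strong constitutive CMV promoter. The insert sits between KpnI and XhoI sites, both of which were retained, so it can be excised or subcloned. The plasmid was derived from a commercially sourced wild-type pCDNA3.1+ HA-Rab35 clone, presumably by introducing the point mutation.

Rab35 is a small GTPase of the Rab family, which regulates membrane trafficking. Substitutions at this conserved P-loop serine are a standard way to produce Rab variants that favour the GDP-bound, inactive state and behave as dominant negatives, although the record itself does not describe the mutant's behaviour. The stated purpose is simply to express HA-Rab35S22N in mammalian cells. The HA tag allows the protein to be detected by immunoblotting, immunofluorescence or immunoprecipitation with anti-HA antibodies. This makes the construct suitable for comparing localisation and function against wild-type or activated Rab35.
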