Addgene plasmid #49881: pCDNA-HA-Rab35S22N
Purpose: expresses HA-Rab35S22N in mammalian cells
Depositing lab: Marci Scidmore. Depositing organization: Cornell University.
Backbone
  Vector backbone: pCDNA3.1+
  Backbone manufacturer: invitrogen
  Backbone size w/o insert (bp): 5428
  Total vector size (bp): 6028
  Vector type: Mammalian Expression
  Selectable markers: Neomycin (select with G418)
Growth in bacteria
  Bacterial resistance: Ampicillin, 100 μg/mL
  Growth temperature: 37°C
  Growth strain: DH5alpha
  Copy number: High Copy
Gene/Insert
  Gene/Insert name: Rab35
  Species: H. sapiens (human)
  Insert size (bp): 600
  Mutation: Serine 22 to Asparagine
  GenBank ID: AF498960
  Entrez Gene: RAB35 (a.k.a. H-ray, RAB1C, RAY)
  Promoter: CMV
  Tag / fusion protein: 3X-HA (N terminal on insert)
  Cloning method: Restriction Enzyme; 5′ cloning site kpn (not destroyed); 3′ cloning site XhoI (not destroyed)
  Sequencing primers: 5′ T7 Fwd (TAATACGACTCACTATAGGG)
Resource information
  A portion of this plasmid was derived from a plasmid made by: derived from pCDNA3.1+HA-Rab35 (purchased from Missouri S&T cDNA Resource Center)
Terms and licenses: Academic/Nonprofit Terms; Industry Terms: Not Available to Industry
How to cite: pCDNA-HA-Rab35S22N was a gift from Marci Scidmore (Addgene plasmid # 49881)
